>Addgene plasmid #245655 | pICSL13005 | addgene full sequence | sequence record 495549 | Addgene NGS Result
TTGAGATCCTTTTTTTCTGCGCGTAATCTGCTGCTTGCAAACAAAAAAACCACCGCTACCAGCGGTGGTT
TGTTTGCCGGATCAAGAGCTACCAACTCTTTTTCCGAAGGTAACTGGCTTCAGCAGAGCGCAGATACCAA
ATACTGTTCTTCTAGTGTAGCCGTAGTTAGGCCACCACTTCAAGAACTCTGTAGCACCGCCTACATACCT
CGCTCTGCTAATCCTGTTACCAGTGGCTGCTGCCAGTGGCGATAAGTCGTGTCTTACCGGGTTGGACTCA
AGACGATAGTTACCGGATAAGGCGCAGCGGTCGGGCTGAACGGGGGGTTCGTGCACACAGCCCAGCTTGG
AGCGAACGACCTACACCGAACTGAGATACCTACAGCGTGAGCTATGAGAAAGCGCCACGCTTCCCGAAGG
GAGAAAGGCGGACAGGTATCCGGTAAGCGGCAGGGTCGGAACAGGAGAGCGCACGAGGGAGCTTCCAGGG
GGAAACGCCTGGTATCTTTATAGTCCTGTCGGGTTTCGCCACCTCTGACTTGAGCGTCGATTTTTGTGAT
GCTCGTCAGGGGGGCGGAGCCTATGGAAAAACGCCAGCAACGCGGCCTTTTTACGGTTCCTGGCCTTTTG
CTGGCCTTTTGCTCACATGTTCTTTCCTGCGTTATCCCCTGATTCTGTGGATAACCGTATTACCGCCTTT
GAGTGAGCTGATACCGCTCGCCGCAGCCGAACGACCGAGCGCAGCGAGTCAGTGAGCGAGGAAGCGGAAG
AGCGCCCAATACGCAAACCGCCTCTCCCCGCGCGTTGGCCGATTCATTAATCACTCTGTGGTCTCAGGAG
GTCGAGCTGCAGGTCAACGGATCAGGATATTCTTGTTTAAGATGTTGAACTCTATGGAGGTTTGTATGAA
CTGATGATCTAGGACCGGATAAGTTCCCTTCTTCATAGCGAACTTATTCAAAGAATGTTTTGTGTATCAT
TCTTGTTACATTGTTATTAATGAAAAAATATTATTGGTCATTGGACTGAACACGAGTGTTAAATATGGAC
CAGGCCCCAAATAAGATCCATTGATATATGAATTAAATAACAAGAATAAATCGAGTCACCAAACCACTTG
CCTTTTTTAACGAGACTTGTTCACCAACTTGATACAAAAGTCATTATCCTATGCAAATCAATAATCATAC
AAAAATATCCAATAACACTAAAAAATTAAAAGAAATGGATAATTTCACAATATGTTATACGATAAAGAAG
TTACTTTTCCAAGAAATTCACTGATTTTATAAGCCCACTTGCATTAGATAAATGGCAAAAAAAAACAAAA
AGGAAAAGAAATAAAGCACGAAGAATTCTAGAAAATACGAAATACGCTTCAATGCAGTGGGACCCACGGT
TCAATTATTGCCAATTTTCAGCTCCACCGTATATTTAAAAAATAAAACGATAATGCTAAAAAAATATAAA
TCGTAACGATCGTTAAATCTCAACGGCTGGATCTTATGACGACCGTTAGAAATTGTGGTTGTCGACGAGT
CAGTAATAAACGGCGTCAAAGTGGTTGCAGCCGGCACACACGAGTCGTGTTTATCAACTCAAAGCACAAA
TACTTTTCCTCAACCTAAAAATAAGGCAATTAGCCAAAAACAACTTTGCGTGTAAACAACGCTCAATACA
CGTGTCATTTTATTATTAGCTATTGCTTCACCGCCTTAGCTTTCTCGTGACCTAGTCGTCCTCGTCTTTT
CTTCTTCTTCTTCTATAAAACAATACCCAAAGAGCTCTTCTTCTTCACAATTCAGATTTCAATTTCTCAA
AATCTTAAAAACTTTCTCTCAATTCTCTCTACCGTGATCAAGGTAAATTTCTGTGTTCCTTATTCTCTCA
AAATCTTCGATTTTGTTTTCGTTCGATCCCAATTTCGTATATGTTCTTTGGTTTAGATTCTGTTAATCTT
AGATCGAACACGATTTTCTGGGTTTGATCGTTAGATATCATCTTAATTCTCGATTAGGGTTTCATAGATA
TCATCCGATTTGTTCAAATAATTTGAGTTTTGTCGAATAATTACTCTTCGATTTGTGATTTCTATCTAGA
TCTGGTGTTAGTTTCTAGTTTGTGCGATCGAATTTGTCGATTAATCTGAGTTTTTCTGATTAACAGGCCA
TTGAGACCACGAAGTGGCTCTTCAGTGGACGAAAGGGCCTCGTGATACGCCTATTTTTATAGGTTAATGT
CATGATAATAATGGTTTCTTAGACGTCAGGTGGCACTTTTCGGGGAAATGTGCGCGGAACCCCTATTTGT
TTATTTTTCTAAATACATTCAAATATGTATCCGCTCATGAGACAATAACCCTGATAAATGCTTCAATAAT
ATTGAAAAAGGAAGAGTATGCGCTCACGCAACTGGTCCAGAACCTTGACCGAACGCAGCGGTGGTAACGG
CGCAGTGGCGGTTTTCATGGCTTGTTATGACTGTTTTTTTTTGGGGTACAGTCTATGCCTCGGGCATCCA
AGCAGCAAGCGCGTTACGCCGTGGGTCGATGTTTGATGTTATGGAGCAGCAACGATGTTACGCAGCAGGG
CAGTCGCCCTAAAACAAAGTTAAACATCATGAGGGAAGCGGTGATCGCCGAAGTATCGACTCAACTATCA
GAGGTAGTTGGCGTCATCGAGCGCCATCTCGAACCGACGTTGCTGGCCGTACATTTGTACGGCTCCGCAG
TGGATGGCGGCCTGAAGCCACACAGCGATATTGATTTGCTGGTTACGGTGACCGTAAGGCTTGATGAAAC
AACGCGGCGAGCTTTGATCAACGACCTTTTGGAAACTTCGGCTTCCCCTGGAGAGAGCGAGATTCTCCGC
GCTGTAGAAGTCACCATTGTTGTGCACGACGACATCATTCCGTGGCGTTATCCAGCTAAGCGCGAACTGC
AATTTGGAGAATGGCAGCGCAATGACATTCTTGCAGGTATCTTCGAGCCAGCCACGATCGACATTGATCT
GGCTATCTTGCTGACAAAAGCAAGAGAACATAGCGTTGCCTTGGTAGGTCCAGCGGCGGAGGAACTCTTT
GATCCGGTTCCTGAACAGGATCTATTTGAGGCGCTAAATGAAACCTTAACGCTATGGAACTCGCCGCCCG
ACTGGGCTGGCGATGAGCGAAATGTAGTGCTTACGTTGTCCCGCATTTGGTACAGCGCAGTAACCGGCAA
AATCGCGCCGAAGGATGTCGCTGCCGACTGGGCAATGGAGCGCCTGCCGGCCCAGTATCAGCCCGTCATA
CTTGAAGCTAGACAGGCTTATCTTGGACAAGAAGAAGATCGCTTGGCCTCGCGCGCAGATCAGTTGGAAG
AATTTGTCCATTACGTAAAAGGCGAGATCACCAAGGTAGTCGGCAAATAACTGTCAGACCAAGTTTACTC
ATATATACTTTAGATTGATTTAAAACTTCATTTTTAATTTAAAAGGATCTAGGTGAAGATCCTTTTTGAT
AATCTCATGACCAAAATCCCTTAACGTGAGTTTTCGTTCCACTGAGCGTCAGACCCCGTAGAAAAGATCA
AAGGATCTTC
Features (pLannotate 1.2.2; 6 found; start..end, strand, type, name):
      1..589     +  rep_origin     ori: high-copy-number ColE1/pMB1/pBR322/pUC origin of replication
    772..821     +  CDS            lacI (fragment): lac repressor; lacI; The lac repressor binds to the lac operator to inhibit transcription in E. coli. This inhibition can be relieved by adding lactose or isopropyl-β-D-thiogalactopyranoside (IPTG).
   2293..2397    +  promoter       AmpR promoter: bla
   2388..2468    -  CDS            int (fragment): INT2_ECOLX - Protein inferred from homology: Swiss-Prot protein existence level 3. Putative integrase believed to be involved in the insertion of antibiotic resistance genes into plasmids and transposons. From Escherichia coli.
   2556..2612    +  CDS            GmR (fragment): gentamycin acetyltransferase; aacC1; confers resistance to gentamycin
   2619..3407    +  CDS            aadA: S3AD_ECOLX - Experimental evidence at protein level: Swiss-Prot protein existence level 1. Mediates bacterial resistance to the antibiotics streptomycin and spectinomycin. From Escherichia coli.
