[The description below was written by a language model from this plasmid's Addgene catalogue record and pLannotate feature annotations shown in this document.]
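Description:
pICSL13005 is a Level 0 Golden Gate part plasmid for plant synthetic biology, carrying the Arabidopsis thaliana Ubi10 (polyubiquitin 10) promoter as a standardised promoter module in the MoClo overhang syntax. It is built on the small pICSL01008 backbone (about 2.2 kb) and is maintained in E. coli at high copy number through a ColE1/pUC-type origin of replication. Selection is with spectinomycin, provided by the aadA aminoglycoside adenylyltransferase gene, which the annotation places downstream of a bla-type (AmpR) promoter. The short integrase, gentamicin acetyltransferase and lacI fragments flagged nearby appear to be remnants of the sequences from which the resistance cassette and backbone were derived rather than functional genes.

The insert is roughly 1.3 kb and has been domesticated: internal BsaI and BpiI recognition sites were removed by point mutation so that the part survives Type IIS assembly reactions intact. According to the record, the module is defined by the four-base fusion sites GGAG at the 5′ end and CCAT at the 3′ end, which set its position and orientation when it is joined to the next parts in a transcription unit. The automated feature table does not annotate the promoter itself; it falls within the unannotated stretch between the backbone elements, and the total sequenced length of about 3.6 kb agrees with backbone plus insert. The plasmid has no expression function of its own. It serves as a donor of the Ubi10 promoter for one-pot Golden Gate assembly of higher-level constructs, where this promoter is generally used to drive strong constitutive expression of a chosen coding sequence in plants.
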