Addgene plasmid #245655: pICSL13005
Purpose: Level 0 Golden Gate part Ubi10 promoter, GGAG - CCAT
Depositing lab: Mark Youles. Depositing organization: Sainsbury Laboratory, Norwich.
Backbone
  Vector backbone: pICSL01008
  Backbone size w/o insert (bp): 2249
  Vector type: Synthetic Biology
Growth in bacteria
  Bacterial resistance: Spectinomycin, 50 μg/mL
  Growth temperature: 37°C
  Growth strain: DH5alpha
  Copy number: High Copy
Gene/Insert
  Gene/Insert name: Ubi10 promoter
  Species: A. thaliana (mustard weed)
  Insert size (bp): 1337
  Mutation: BsaI/BpiI sites removed by point-mutation
  Cloning method: Restriction Enzyme; 5′ cloning site BsaI (destroyed during cloning); 3′ cloning site BsaI (destroyed during cloning)
  Sequencing primers: 5′ TCACATGTTCTTTCCTGCG; 3′ GTCTCATGAGCGGATACATATTTGAATG
Terms and licenses: Academic/Nonprofit Terms; Industry Terms: Not Available to Industry
Depositor comments: Level 0 promoter module used for GoldenGate assemblies using the MoClo overhang syntax
How to cite: pICSL13005 was a gift from Mark Youles (Addgene plasmid # 245655 ; http://n2t.net/addgene:245655 ; RRID:Addgene_245655)
